Addgene plasmid #196613: pROS13-Tps2/Gsy1
Purpose: Encoding guide RNAs for the knock out of TPS2 and GSY1 genes
Depositing lab: Matthias Heinemann. Depositing organization: University of Groningen. Publication: Temporal segregation of biosynthetic processes is responsible for metabolic oscillations during the budding yeast cell cycle. Takhaveev V, Ozsezen S, Smith EN, Zylstra A, Chaillet ML, Chen H, Papagiannakis A, Milias-Argeitis A, Heinemann M. Nat Metab. 2023 Feb;5(2):294-313. doi: 10.1038/s42255-023-00741-x. Epub 2023 Feb 27. PubMed 36849832.
Backbone
  Vector backbone: pROS13
  Vector type: Yeast Expression
  Selectable markers: kanMX (select with G418)
Growth in bacteria
  Bacterial resistance: Ampicillin, 100 μg/mL
  Growth temperature: 37°C
  Growth strain: DH5alpha
  Copy number: High Copy
Gene/Insert
  Cloning method: Gibson Cloning
  Sequencing primers: 5′ CACCTTTCGAGAGGACGATG; 3′ GCTGGCCTTTTGCTCACATG
Terms and licenses: Academic/Nonprofit Terms; Industry Terms: Not Available to Industry
Depositor comments: Cloning details are in the Methods section and Supplementary Table 2 of the paper.
How to cite: pROS13-Tps2/Gsy1 was a gift from Matthias Heinemann (Addgene plasmid # 196613 ; http://n2t.net/addgene:196613 ; RRID:Addgene_196613)
