[The description below was written by a language model from this plasmid's Addgene catalogue record and pLannotate feature annotations shown in this document.]
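Description:
pROS13-Tps2/Gsy1 is a yeast–E. coli shuttle plasmid built on the pROS13 backbone that delivers two CRISPR guide RNAs to Saccharomyces cerevisiae for knocking out the TPS2 and GSY1 genes. In bacteria it is maintained at high copy through a ColE1/pUC-type origin and selected with ampicillin via the β-lactamase gene and its native promoter. In yeast it replicates episomally from the 2μ origin and is selected with G418 through a kanMX cassette, which is flanked by two loxP sites and so could in principle be acted on by Cre recombinase.

The payload consists of two guide RNA expression cassettes arranged in opposite orientations on either side of the 2μ origin. Each is driven by the SNR52 promoter, an RNA polymerase III promoter from a yeast small nucleolar RNA gene. It is followed by a short unannotated gap where the target-specific spacer sits, the Streptococcus pyogenes Cas9 guide RNA scaffold, and a SUP4 tRNA terminator, with a short CYC1 terminator fragment adjoining the 2μ sequence. One cassette spans the numbering origin of the circular map, which is why its promoter appears at the start of the feature table and its scaffold at the end. This mirrored layout lets both guides be expressed from a single plasmid, here one directed at each target gene; the record does not say which cassette carries which spacer.

No Cas9 coding sequence is annotated, so the nuclease must be supplied separately, for example by the recipient strain. The insert was assembled by Gibson cloning, and the plasmid was deposited with a study of metabolic oscillations during the budding yeast cell cycle.
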