Features (pLannotate 1.2.2; 15 found; start..end, strand, type, name):
      1..269     -  promoter       SNR52 promoter: promoter for the S. cerevisiae small nucleolar RNA gene SNR52
    573..1161    -  rep_origin     ori: high-copy-number ColE1/pMB1/pBR322/pUC origin of replication
   1332..2192    -  CDS            AmpR: β-lactamase; bla; confers resistance to ampicillin, carbenicillin, and related antibiotics
   2193..2297    -  promoter       AmpR promoter: bla
   2389..2422    -  protein_bind   loxP: Cre-mediated recombination occurs in the 8-bp core sequence (GCATACAT). Cre recombinase
   2477..3833    +  gene           kanMX: yeast selectable marker conferring kanamycin resistance (Wach et al., 1994)
   3896..3929    -  protein_bind   loxP: Cre-mediated recombination occurs in the 8-bp core sequence (GCATACAT). Cre recombinase
   4052..4320    +  promoter       SNR52 promoter: promoter for the S. cerevisiae small nucleolar RNA gene SNR52
   4341..4415    +  misc_RNA       gRNA scaffold: guide RNA scaffold for the Streptococcus pyogenes CRISPR/Cas9 system
   4420..4439    +  terminator     SUP4 terminator: transcription terminator for the S. cerevisiae SUP4 tRNA gene
   4445..4484    +  terminator     CYC1 terminator (fragment): S. cerevisiae CYC1; transcription terminator for CYC1
   4485..5645    +  rep_origin     2μ ori: yeast 2μ plasmid origin of replication
   5646..5685    -  terminator     CYC1 terminator (fragment): S. cerevisiae CYC1; transcription terminator for CYC1
   5691..5710    -  terminator     SUP4 terminator: transcription terminator for the S. cerevisiae SUP4 tRNA gene
   5715..5789    -  misc_RNA       gRNA scaffold: guide RNA scaffold for the Streptococcus pyogenes CRISPR/Cas9 system
>Addgene plasmid #196613 | pROS13-Tps2/Gsy1 | addgene full sequence | sequence record 387445 | Addgene NGS Result
GATCATTTATCTTTCACTGCGGAGAAGTTTCGAACGCCGAAACATGCGCACCAACTTTCACTTCTACAGC
GTTTGACCAAAATCTTTTGAACAGAACATTGTAGGGTGTGAAAAAATGCGCACCTTTACCGCTAGCCCAA
GAGGGCACTACAAAATCTAGAGTTGTACTTCAAACGTACATGTAATCACCTTGTATATACTCGAAAGAAA
ACATCAAGTTTCTGTATAAATATGAGTGAAAGCATAATCATACATTATCTTTTCAAAGAAGCTCCAGCTT
TTGTTCCCTTTAGTGAGGGTATTCACGTAGACGGATAGGTATAGCCAGACATCAGCAGCATACTTCGGGA
ACCGTAGGCTCTAGAGAGAGGCGGTTTGCGTATTGGGCGCTCTTCCGCTTCCTCGCTCACTGACTCGCTG
CGCTCGGTCGTTCGGCTGCGGCGAGCGGTATCAGCTCACTCAAAGGCGGTAATACGGTTATCCACAGAAT
CAGGGGATAACGCAGGAAAGAACATGTGAGCAAAAGGCCAGCAAAAGGCCAGGAACCGTAAAAAGGCCGC
GTTGCTGGCGTTTTTCCATAGGCTCCGCCCCCCTGACGAGCATCACAAAAATCGACGCTCAAGTCAGAGG
TGGCGAAACCCGACAGGACTATAAAGATACCAGGCGTTTCCCCCTGGAAGCTCCCTCGTGCGCTCTCCTG
TTCCGACCCTGCCGCTTACCGGATACCTGTCCGCCTTTCTCCCTTCGGGAAGCGTGGCGCTTTCTCATAG
CTCACGCTGTAGGTATCTCAGTTCGGTGTAGGTCGTTCGCTCCAAGCTGGGCTGTGTGCACGAACCCCCC
GTTCAGCCCGACCGCTGCGCCTTATCCGGTAACTATCGTCTTGAGTCCAACCCGGTAAGACACGACTTAT
CGCCACTGGCAGCAGCCACTGGTAACAGGATTAGCAGAGCGAGGTATGTAGGCGGTGCTACAGAGTTCTT
GAAGTGGTGGCCTAACTACGGCTACACTAGAAGGACAGTATTTGGTATCTGCGCTCTGCTGAAGCCAGTT
ACCTTCGGAAAAAGAGTTGGTAGCTCTTGATCCGGCAAACAAACCACCGCTGGTAGCGGTGGTTTTTTTG
TTTGCAAGCAGCAGATTACGCGCAGAAAAAAAGGATCTCAAGAAGATCCTTTGATCTTTTCTACGGGGTC
TGACGCTCAGTGGAACGAAAACTCACGTTAAGGGATTTTGGTCATGAGATTATCAAAAAGGATCTTCACC
TAGATCCTTTTAAATTAAAAATGAAGTTTTAAATCAATCTAAAGTATATATGAGTAAACTTGGTCTGACA
GTTACCAATGCTTAATCAGTGAGGCACCTATCTCAGCGATCTGTCTATTTCGTTCATCCATAGTTGCCTG
ACTCCCCGTCGTGTAGATAACTACGATACGGGAGGGCTTACCATCTGGCCCCAGTGCTGCAATGATACCG
CGAGACCCACGCTCACCGGCTCCAGATTTATCAGCAATAAACCAGCCAGCCGGAAGGGCCGAGCGCAGAA
GTGGTCCTGCAACTTTATCCGCCTCCATCCAGTCTATTAATTGTTGCCGGGAAGCTAGAGTAAGTAGTTC
GCCAGTTAATAGTTTGCGCAACGTTGTTGCCATTGCTACAGGCATCGTGGTGTCACGCTCGTCGTTTGGT
ATGGCTTCATTCAGCTCCGGTTCCCAACGATCAAGGCGAGTTACATGATCCCCCATGTTGTGCAAAAAAG
CGGTTAGCTCCTTCGGTCCTCCGATCGTTGTCAGAAGTAAGTTGGCCGCAGTGTTATCACTCATGGTTAT
GGCAGCACTGCATAATTCTCTTACTGTCATGCCATCCGTAAGATGCTTTTCTGTGACTGGTGAGTACTCA
ACCAAGTCATTCTGAGAATAGTGTATGCGGCGACCGAGTTGCTCTTGCCCGGCGTCAATACGGGATAATA
CCGCGCCACATAGCAGAACTTTAAAAGTGCTCATCATTGGAAAACGTTCTTCGGGGCGAAAACTCTCAAG
GATCTTACCGCTGTTGAGATCCAGTTCGATGTAACCCACTCGTGCACCCAACTGATCTTCAGCATCTTTT
ACTTTCACCAGCGTTTCTGGGTGAGCAAAAACAGGAAGGCAAAATGCCGCAAAAAAGGGAATAAGGGCGA
CACGGAAATGTTGAATACTCATACTCTTCCTTTTTCAATATTATTGAAGCATTTATCAGGGTTATTGTCT
CATGAGCGGATACATATTTGAATGTATTTAGAAAAATAAACAAATAGGGGTTCCGCGCACTCGAGACTAT
ATGTGAAGGCATGGCTATGGCACGGCAGACATTCCGCCAGATCATCAATAGGCACGCGGCCGGTCGACAA
CCCTTAATATAACTTCGTATAATGTATGCTATACGAAGTTATTAGGTCTAGAGATCTGTTTAGCTTGCCT
CGTCCCCGCCGGGTCACCCGGCCAGCGACATGGAGGCCCAGAATACCCTCCTTGACAGTCTTGACGTGCG
CAGCTCAGGGGCATGATGTGACTGTCGCCCGTACATTTAGCCCATACATCCCCATGTATAATCATTTGCA
TCCATACATTTTGATGGCCGCACGGCGCGAAGCAAAAATTACGGCTCCTCGCTGCAGACCTGCGAGCAGG
GAAACGCTCCCCTCACAGACGCGTTGAATTGTCCCCACGCCGCGCCCCTGTAGAGAAATATAAAAGGTTA
GGATTTGCCACTGAGGTTCTTCTTTCATATACTTCCTTTTAAAATCTTGCTAGGATACAGTTCTCACATC
ACATCCGAACATAAACAACCATGGGTAAGGAAAAGACTCACGTTTCGAGGCCGCGATTAAATTCCAACAT
GGATGCTGATTTATATGGGTATAAATGGGCTCGCGATAATGTCGGGCAATCAGGTGCGACAATCTATCGA
TTGTATGGGAAGCCCGATGCGCCAGAGTTGTTTCTGAAACATGGCAAAGGTAGCGTTGCCAATGATGTTA
CAGATGAGATGGTCAGACTAAACTGGCTGACGGAATTTATGCCTCTTCCGACCATCAAGCATTTTATCCG
TACTCCTGATGATGCATGGTTACTCACCACTGCGATCCCCGGCAAAACAGCATTCCAGGTATTAGAAGAA
TATCCTGATTCAGGTGAAAATATTGTTGATGCGCTGGCAGTGTTCCTGCGCCGGTTGCATTCGATTCCTG
TTTGTAATTGTCCTTTTAACAGCGATCGCGTATTTCGTCTCGCTCAGGCGCAATCACGAATGAATAACGG
TTTGGTTGATGCGAGTGATTTTGATGACGAGCGTAATGGCTGGCCTGTTGAACAAGTCTGGAAAGAAATG
CATAAGCTTTTGCCATTCTCACCGGATTCAGTCGTCACTCATGGTGATTTCTCACTTGATAACCTTATTT
TTGACGAGGGGAAATTAATAGGTTGTATTGATGTTGGACGAGTCGGAATCGCAGACCGATACCAGGATCT
TGCCATCCTATGGAACTGCCTCGGTGAGTTTTCTCCTTCATTACAGAAACGGCTTTTTCAAAAATATGGT
ATTGATAATCCTGATATGAATAAATTGCAGTTTCATTTGATGCTCGATGAGTTTTTCTAATCAGTACTGA
CAATAAAAAGATTCTTGTTTTCAAGAACTTGTCATTTGTATAGTTTTTTTATATTGTAGTTGTTCTATTT
TAATCAAATGTTAGCGTGATTTATATTTTTTTTCGCCTCGACATCATCTGCCCAGATGCGAAGTTAAGTG
CGCAGAAAGTAATATCATGCGTCAATCGTATGTGAATGCTGGTCGCTATACTGCTGTCGATTCGATACTA
ACGCCGCCATCCAGTGTCGAAAACGAGCTCTCGAGAACCCTTAATATAACTTCGTATAATGTATGCTATA
CGAAGTTATTAGGTGATATCAGATCCACTAGTGGCCTATGCCACCTTTCGAGAGGACGATGCCCGTGTCT
AAATGATTCGACCAGCCTAAGAATGTTCAACCCCTCACTAAAGGGAACAAAAGCTGGAGCTTCTTTGAAA
AGATAATGTATGATTATGCTTTCACTCATATTTATACAGAAACTTGATGTTTTCTTTCGAGTATATACAA
GGTGATTACATGTACGTTTGAAGTACAACTCTAGATTTTGTAGTGCCCTCTTGGGCTAGCGGTAAAGGTG
CGCATTTTTTCACACCCTACAATGTTCTGTTCAAAAGATTTTGGTCAAACGCTGTAGAAGTGAAAGTTGG
TGCGCATGTTTCGGCGTTCGAAACTTCTCCGCAGTGAAAGATAAATGATCCAATCTACAGTATTTTGATG
GTTTTAGAGCTAGAAATAGCAAGTTAAAATAAGGCTAGTCCGTTATCAACTTGAAAAAGTGGCACCGAGT
CGGTGGTGCTTTTTTTGTTTTTTATGTCTTCGAGTCATGTAATTAGTTATGTCACGCTTACGTTCACGCC
CTCCACGCATTTAAGCATAAACACGCACTATGCCGTTCTTCTCATGTATATATATATACAGGCAACACGC
AGATATAGGTGCGACGTGAACAGTGAGCTGTATGTGCGCAGCTCGCGTTGCATTTTCGGAAGCGCTCGTT
TTCGGAAACGCTTTGAAGTTCCTATTCCGAAGTTCCTATTCTGTAGAAAGTATAGGAACCTCAGAGCGCT
TTTGAAAACCAAAAGCGCTCTGAAGACGCACTTTCAAAAAACCAAAAACGCACCGGACTGTAACGAGCTA
CTAAAATATTGCGAATACCGCTTCCACAAACATTGCTCAAAAGTATCTCTTTGCTATATATCTCTGTGCT
ATATCCCTATATAACCTACCCATCCACCTTTCGCTCCTTGAACTTGCATCTAAACTCGACCTCTACATTT
TTTATGTTTATCTCTAGTATTACTCTTTAGACAAAAAAATTGTAGTAAGAACTATTCATAGAGTGAATCG
AAAACAATACGAAAATGTAAACATTTCCTATACGTAGTATATAGAGACAAAATAGAAGAAACCGTTCATA
ATTTTCTGACCAATGAAGAATCATCAACGCTATCACTTTCTGTTCACAAAGTATGCGCAATCCACATCGG
TATAGAATATAATCGGGGATGCCTTTATCTTGAAAAAATGCACCCGCAGCTTCGCTAGTAATCAGTAAAC
GCGGGAAGTGGAGTCAGGCTTTTTTTATGGAAGAGAAAATAGACACCAAAGTAGCCTTCTTCTAACCTTA
ACGGACCTACAGTGCAAAAAGTTATCAAGAGACTGCATTATAGAGCGCACAAAGGAGAAAAAAAGTAATC
TAAGATGCTTTGTTAGAAAAATAGCGCTCTCGGGATGCATTTTTGTAGAACAAAAAAGAAGTATAGATTC
TTTGTTGGTAAAATAGCGCTCTCGCGTTGCATTTCTGTTCTGTAAAAATGCAGCTCAGATTCTTTGTTTG
AAAAATTAGCGCTCTCGCGTTGCATTTTTGTTTTACAAAAATGAAGCACAGATTCTTCGTTGGTAAAATA
GCGCTTTCGCGTTGCATTTCTGTTCTGTAAAAATGCAGCTCAGATTCTTTGTTTGAAAAATTAGCGCTCT
CGCGTTGCATTTTTGTTCTACAAAATGAAGCACAGATGCTTCGTTGGAGGGCGTGAACGTAAGCGTGACA
TAACTAATTACATGACTCGAAGACATAAAAAACAAAAAAAGCACCACCGACTCGGTGCCACTTTTTCAAG
TTGATAACGGACTAGCCTTATTTTAACTTGCTATTTCTAGCTCTAAAACATAGAATTTGTTTCCAAAAT
